LOCUS       Exported 3213 bp ds-DNA circular SYN 13-MAY-2021
DEFINITION  synthetic circular DNA
ACCESSION   .
VERSION     .
KEYWORDS    pUT1323-HQ858825
SOURCE      synthetic DNA construct
  ORGANISM  synthetic DNA construct
REFERENCE   1 (bases 1 to 3213)
  TITLE     Rice TF ORFeome collection
REFERENCE   2 (bases 1 to 3213)
  AUTHORS   .
  TITLE     Direct Submission
  JOURNAL   Exported May 13, 2021 from SnapGene Server 1.1.58
            http://www.snapgene.com
FEATURES             Location/Qualifiers
     source          1..3213
                     /organism="synthetic DNA construct"
                     /mol_type="other DNA"
     protein_bind    1..100
                     /gene="mutant version of attL"
                     /label=attL1
                     /bound_moiety="LR Clonase(TM)"
                     /note="recombination site for the Gateway(R) LR reaction"
     protein_bind    complement(770..869)
                     /gene="mutant version of attL"
                     /label=attL2
                     /bound_moiety="LR Clonase(TM)"
                     /note="recombination site for the Gateway(R) LR reaction"
     primer_bind     complement(886..905)
                     /label=T7
                     /note="T7 promoter, forward primer"
     promoter        complement(887..905)
                     /label=T7 promoter
                     /note="promoter for bacteriophage T7 RNA polymerase"
     primer_bind     complement(910..926)
                     /label=M13 rev
                     /note="common sequencing primer, one of multiple similar
                     variants"
     primer_bind     complement(910..926)
                     /label=M13 Reverse
                     /note="In lacZ gene. Also called M13-rev"
     primer_bind     complement(1028..1047)
                     /label=pENTR-R
                     /note="pENTR vectors, reverse primer"
     CDS             1039..1848
                     /codon_start=1
                     /gene="aph(3')-Ia"
                     /product="aminoglycoside phosphotransferase"
                     /label=KanR
                     /note="confers resistance to kanamycin in bacteria or G418
                     (Geneticin(R)) in eukaryotes"
                     /translation="MSHIQRETSRPRLNSNMDADLYGYKWARDNVGQSGATIYRLYGKP
                     DAPELFLKHGKGSVANDVTDEMVRLNWLTEFMPLPTIKHFIRTPDDAWLLTTAIPGKTA
                     FQVLEEYPDSGENIVDALAVFLRRLHSIPVCNCPFNSDRVFRLAQAQSRMNNGLVDASD
                     FDDERNGWPVEQVWKEMHKLLPFSPDSVVTHGDFSLDNLIFDEGKLIGCIDVGRVGIAD
                     RYQDLAILWNCLGEFSPSLQKRLFQKYGIDNPDMNKLQFHLMLDEFF"
     primer_bind     complement(1106..1125)
                     /label=Kan-R
                     /note="Kanamycin resistance gene, reverse primer"
     rep_origin      1995..2583
                     /direction=RIGHT
                     /label=ori
                     /note="high-copy-number ColE1/pMB1/pBR322/pUC origin of
                     replication"
     primer_bind     2484..2503
                     /label=pBR322ori-F
                     /note="pBR322 origin, forward primer"
     primer_bind     2737..2754
                     /label=L4440
                     /note="L4440 vector, forward primer"
     terminator      2913..2940
                     /label=rrnB T2 terminator
                     /note="transcription terminator T2 from the E. coli rrnB
                     gene"
     terminator      3032..3118
                     /gene="Escherichia coli rrnB"
                     /label=rrnB T1 terminator
                     /note="transcription terminator T1 from the E. coli rrnB
                     gene"
     primer_bind     3167..3189
                     /label=M13/pUC Forward
                     /note="In lacZ gene"
     primer_bind     3181..3198
                     /label=M13 Forward
                     /note="In lacZ gene. Also called M13-F20 or M13 (-21)
                     Forward"
     primer_bind     3182..3198
                     /label=M13 fwd
                     /note="common sequencing primer, one of multiple similar
                     variants"
ORIGIN
        1 caaataatga ttttattttg actgatagtg acctgttcgt tgcaacaaat tgatgagcaa
       61 tgctttttta taatgccaac tttgtacaaa aaagcaggct ccgcggccgc ccccttcacc
      121 atgctgtccc acgtcgagat ggccccggcg gccggcgggt tcaagctgtt cggcaaggtc
      181 atcatgcagt gcggcgtttc cgaggggaca caggacaagg cgcagggctt cgtcgtggcc
      241 cgggagaagg ttgaaccgga ggaggaggag gaggaggagc agcgtgtccc ggctgctgct
      301 acgtcggggc agcgcgcgtc gatcaagcgg gaggccgcgg accgcgacga ggagcaacgg
      361 caagggggcg gggacgcggc ggggcagccg acgcagcggc ggttgcagga ctcggccgag
      421 gcgcgtgcgg ccgccgcggc gccgctgccg tgcccgcggt gccggagccg tgacaccaag
      481 ttctgctact tcaacaacta caacgtcaac cagccgcgcc acttctgcaa ggcctgccac
      541 cgctactgga cggccggcgg cgcgctccgc aacgtccccg tcggcgccgg ccgccgcaag
      601 aaccgtcccc tgggccccct cgcggtcgcc caccataacc accaccaccg cgcggccgcc
      661 ggcttcgtcc tcggcttccc caacccgtcc tccccaacct ccccgtcgcc ggtctacacc
      721 gaccggtggc cggtcacccc ggaccgcccg tttaagggtg ggcgcgccga cccagctttc
      781 ttgtacaaag ttggcattat aagaaagcat tgcttatcaa tttgttgcaa cgaacaggtc
      841 actatcagtc aaaataaaat cattatttgc catccagctg atatccccta tagtgagtcg
      901 tattacatgg tcatagctgt ttcctggcag ctctggcccg tgtctcaaaa tctctgatgt
      961 tacattgcac aagataaaaa tatatcatca tgaacaataa aactgtctgc ttacataaac
     1021 agtaatacaa ggggtgttat gagccatatt caacgggaaa cgtcgaggcc gcgattaaat
     1081 tccaacatgg atgctgattt atatgggtat aaatgggctc gcgataatgt cgggcaatca
     1141 ggtgcgacaa tctatcgctt gtatgggaag cccgatgcgc cagagttgtt tctgaaacat
     1201 ggcaaaggta gcgttgccaa tgatgttaca gatgagatgg tcagactaaa ctggctgacg
     1261 gaatttatgc ctcttccgac catcaagcat tttatccgta ctcctgatga tgcatggtta
     1321 ctcaccactg cgatccccgg aaaaacagca ttccaggtat tagaagaata tcctgattca
     1381 ggtgaaaata ttgttgatgc gctggcagtg ttcctgcgcc ggttgcattc gattcctgtt
     1441 tgtaattgtc cttttaacag cgatcgcgta tttcgtctcg ctcaggcgca atcacgaatg
     1501 aataacggtt tggttgatgc gagtgatttt gatgacgagc gtaatggctg gcctgttgaa
     1561 caagtctgga aagaaatgca taaacttttg ccattctcac cggattcagt cgtcactcat
     1621 ggtgatttct cacttgataa ccttattttt gacgagggga aattaatagg ttgtattgat
     1681 gttggacgag tcggaatcgc agaccgatac caggatcttg ccatcctatg gaactgcctc
     1741 ggtgagtttt ctccttcatt acagaaacgg ctttttcaaa aatatggtat tgataatcct
     1801 gatatgaata aattgcagtt tcatttgatg ctcgatgagt ttttctaatc agaattggtt
     1861 aattggttgt aacactggca gagcattacg ctgacttgac gggacggcgc aagctcatga
     1921 ccaaaatccc ttaacgtgag ttacgcgtcg ttccactgag cgtcagaccc cgtagaaaag
     1981 atcaaaggat cttcttgaga tccttttttt ctgcgcgtaa tctgctgctt gcaaacaaaa
     2041 aaaccaccgc taccagcggt ggtttgtttg ccggatcaag agctaccaac tctttttccg
     2101 aaggtaactg gcttcagcag agcgcagata ccaaatactg tccttctagt gtagccgtag
     2161 ttaggccacc acttcaagaa ctctgtagca ccgcctacat acctcgctct gctaatcctg
     2221 ttaccagtgg ctgctgccag tggcgataag tcgtgtctta ccgggttgga ctcaagacga
     2281 tagttaccgg ataaggcgca gcggtcgggc tgaacggggg gttcgtgcac acagcccagc
     2341 ttggagcgaa cgacctacac cgaactgaga tacctacagc gtgagcattg agaaagcgcc
     2401 acgcttcccg aagggagaaa ggcggacagg tatccggtaa gcggcagggt cggaacagga
     2461 gagcgcacga gggagcttcc agggggaaac gcctggtatc tttatagtcc tgtcgggttt
     2521 cgccacctct gacttgagcg tcgatttttg tgatgctcgt caggggggcg gagcctatgg
     2581 aaaaacgcca gcaacgcggc ctttttacgg ttcctggcct tttgctggcc ttttgctcac
     2641 atgttctttc ctgcgttatc ccctgattct gtggataacc gtattaccgc ctttgagtga
     2701 gctgataccg ctcgccgcag ccgaacgacc gagcgcagcg agtcagtgag cgaggaagcg
     2761 gaagagcgcc caatacgcaa accgcctctc cccgcgcgtt ggccgattca ttaatgcagc
     2821 tggcacgaca ggtttcccga ctggaaagcg ggcagtgagc gcaacgcaat taatacgcgt
     2881 accgctagcc aggaagagtt tgtagaaacg caaaaaggcc atccgtcagg atggccttct
     2941 gcttagtttg atgcctggca gtttatggcg ggcgtcctgc ccgccaccct ccgggccgtt
     3001 gcttcacaac gttcaaatcc gctcccggcg gatttgtcct actcaggaga gcgttcaccg
     3061 acaaacaaca gataaaacga aaggcccagt cttccgactg agcctttcgt tttatttgat
     3121 gcctggcagt tccctactct cgcgttaacg ctagcatgga tgttttccca gtcacgacgt
     3181 tgtaaaacga cggccagtct taagctcggg ccc
//
