[The description below was written by a language model from this plasmid's Addgene catalogue record and the feature table of its GenBank file.]
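Description:
pUT1323-HQ858825 is a Gateway entry clone built in the Invitrogen pENTR/D backbone and carrying the coding sequence of a rice (Oryza sativa) C2C2-Dof family transcription factor, the product of locus Os01g0758200 / LOC_Os01g55340. The 633 bp insert was PCR-amplified from a full-length rice cDNA template and deliberately lacks its stop codon, so the open reading frame can be read through into C-terminal tags or fusion partners supplied by a destination vector. The plasmid is propagated in E. coli under kanamycin selection, conferred by the aph(3')-Ia aminoglycoside phosphotransferase gene. It replicates from a ColE1/pUC-type origin, which the feature table annotates as high copy although the catalogue entry lists the plasmid as low copy. The full circular sequence is 3213 bp, consistent with the stated backbone and insert sizes.

The insert itself is not annotated as a feature in the sequence record, but it occupies the interval between the attL1 and attL2 sites. These sites are the substrates for LR Clonase and allow directional, in-frame transfer of the ORF into any attR-containing destination vector. As an entry vector, the plasmid has no promoter intended to express the rice gene. A T7 promoter lies just outside attL2 and points back toward the insert, and the rrnB T1 and T2 terminators upstream of attL1 shield the cloning region from read-through transcription originating in the backbone. M13 forward and reverse primer sites flank the cassette for sequence verification. The clone belongs to a rice transcription factor ORFeome collection associated with a comparative regulatory genomics resource for the grasses. It serves as a starting point for shuttling this Dof factor into expression vectors, though the record does not name any specific downstream application.
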