Addgene plasmid #27907: pUT1323-HQ858825
Depositing lab: John Gray & Erich Grotewold. Depositing organization: University of Toledo. Publication: GRASSIUS: a platform for comparative regulatory genomics across the grasses. Yilmaz A, Nishiyama MY Jr, Fuentes BG, Souza GM, Janies D, Gray J, Grotewold E. Plant Physiol. 2009 Jan;149(1):171-80. doi: 10.1104/pp.108.128579. Epub 2008 Nov 5. PubMed 18987217.
Backbone
  Vector backbone: pENTR/D
  Backbone manufacturer: Invitrogen
  Backbone size w/o insert (bp): 2580
  Vector type: Entry vector
Growth in bacteria
  Bacterial resistance: Kanamycin, 50 μg/mL
  Growth temperature: 37°C
  Growth strain: DH5alpha
  Growth instructions: E. coli Top10 (Invitrogen)
  Copy number: Low Copy
Gene/Insert
  Gene/Insert name: C2C2-Dof transcription factor encoded by Os01g0758200 LOC_Os01g55340
  Species: Oryza sativa (rice)
  Insert size (bp): 633
  GenBank ID: HQ858825
  Cloning method: Restriction Enzyme
  Sequencing primers: 5′ M13 For; 3′ M13 Rev
Terms and licenses: Academic/Nonprofit Terms; Industry Terms: Not Available to Industry
Depositor comments: This CDS was amplified using PCR from a full length cDNA template from the OSIIEa, OSIIEb, and OSJNEa thru OSJNEf full length cDNA libraries generated by the Guoliang Wang lab at Ohio State University. The PCR product omitted the stop codon. The PCR product was cloned into a Gateway pENTR/D entry vector. Further information on this gene may be obtained at www.grassius.org using the Genbank number. (The second half of the plasmid name is the Genbank Number for the sequence of the insert)
How to cite: pUT1323-HQ858825 was a gift from John Gray & Erich Grotewold (Addgene plasmid # 27907 ; http://n2t.net/addgene:27907 ; RRID:Addgene_27907)
