>Addgene plasmid #27907 | pUT1323-HQ858825 | addgene partial sequence | sequence record 34197 | 27907 with M13pUC-fwd
CCAATAATGATTTTATTTTGACTGATAGTGACCTGTTCGTTGCAACAAATTGATGAGCAATGCTTTTTTA
TAATGCCAACTTTGTACAAAAAAGCAGGCTCCGCGGCCGCCCCCTTCACCATGCTGTCCCACGTCGAGAT
GGCCCCGGCGGCCGGCGGGTTCAAGCTGTTCGGCAAGGTCATCATGCAGTGCGGCGTTTCCGAGGGGACA
CAGGACAAGGCGCAGGGCTTCGTCGTGGCCCGGGAGAAGGTTGAACCGGAGGAGGAGGAGGAGGAGGAGC
AGCGTGTCCCGGCTGCTGCTACGTCGGGGCAGCGCGCGTCGATCAAGCGGGAGGCCGCGGACCGCGACGA
GGAGCAACGGCAAGGGGGCGGGGACGCGGCGGGGCAG
